Addgene plasmid #1465: pPD89_17
Purpose: (Empty Backbone)
Depositing lab: Andrew Fire. Depositing organization: Carnegie Institution for Science.
Backbone
  Vector backbone: Unknown
  Backbone size (bp): 7124
  Vector type: Worm Expression
Growth in bacteria
  Bacterial resistance: Ampicillin, 100 μg/mL
  Growth temperature: 37°C
  Growth strain: DH5alpha
  Copy number: Unknown
Gene/Insert
  Gene/Insert name: None
  Tag / fusion protein: IVSA, rf2211, SV40NLS, lacZN, IVSB, IVSD, IVSE, IVSF, IVSG, IVSH, IVSI, IVSJ, IVSK, lacZC
  Cloning method: Restriction Enzyme
Terms and licenses: Academic/Nonprofit Terms; Industry Terms: Not Available to Industry
Depositor comments: See Fire Lab Vector Kit Documentation 1995. Fire Lab Miniprep Number pPD89.17, Ligation number NONE.
How to cite: pPD89_17 was a gift from Andrew Fire (Addgene plasmid # 1465 ; http://n2t.net/addgene:1465 ; RRID:Addgene_1465)
