[The description below was written by a language model from this plasmid's Addgene catalogue record and pLannotate feature annotations shown in this document.]
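Description:
pPD89_17 is an empty-backbone *C. elegans* expression vector from the 1995 Fire Lab Vector Kit, listed at about 7.1 kb. It is maintained in *E. coli* on a pUC/pBR322-type plasmid skeleton. The annotation shows a high-copy ColE1/pMB1 origin and an ampicillin resistance gene (bla) with its own promoter. Short remnants of rop, the bom region and lacI are also present, along with the CAP site, lac promoter and lac operator adjoining a fragment of the pUC18/19 polylinker. The parental backbone is recorded as unknown, and no worm selection or rescue marker is listed.

The payload is a promoterless lacZ reporter rather than a gene of interest. The catalogue lists the elements in order: a synthetic intron (IVSA), a segment called rf2211 (not explained in the record), an SV40 nuclear localization signal, and a β-galactosidase coding region split into N- and C-terminal parts by further synthetic introns (IVSB and IVSD through IVSK). In line with this, the feature table detects lacZ as several separate pieces rather than one continuous open reading frame. Introns are generally included in such vectors to improve transgene expression in worms, and the NLS concentrates β-galactosidase staining in nuclei, which makes expressing cells easier to identify.

The short trpS match upstream of lacZ and the aex-5 match downstream are automated similarity hits, and the record does not explain them. No 3′ UTR or worm promoter is named. The polylinker upstream of the reporter suggests that users insert a worm promoter or gene fragment by restriction cloning to build lacZ fusions for expression-pattern analysis. The record gives no further detail and refers to the kit documentation.
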