Features (pLannotate 1.2.2; 15 found; start..end, strand, type, name):
     18..58      -  misc_feature   MCS (fragment): pUC18/19 multiple cloning site
    185..268     +  CDS            trpS (fragment): SYW_ECOLI - Experimental evidence at protein level: Swiss-Prot protein existence level 1. Catalyzes the attachment of tryptophan to tRNA(Trp). Amino acylates tRNA(Trp) with both L- and D-tryptophan, although D-tryptophan is a poor substrate (PubMed:10918062). From Escherichia coli (strain K12).
    273..405     +  CDS            lacZα (fragment): LacZα fragment of β-galactosidase; lacZ fragment
    457..791     +  CDS            lacZ (fragment): β-galactosidase; lacZ
    838..3828    +  CDS            lacZ: BGAL_ECOLI - Experimental evidence at protein level: Swiss-Prot protein existence level 1. From Escherichia coli (strain K12).
   4381..4533    +  CDS            aex-5 (fragment): AEX5_CAEEL - Also known as kpc-3 From Caenorhabditis elegans.
   4661..4696    +  CDS            rop (fragment): Rop protein, which maintains plasmids at low copy number; rop
   4798..4897    +  misc_feature   bom (fragment): basis of mobility region from pBR322
   4995..5099    +  promoter       AmpR promoter: bla
   5100..5960    +  CDS            AmpR: β-lactamase; bla; confers resistance to ampicillin, carbenicillin, and related antibiotics
   6131..6719    +  rep_origin     ori: high-copy-number ColE1/pMB1/pBR322/pUC origin of replication
   6902..6994    +  CDS            lacI (fragment): lac repressor; lacI; The lac repressor binds to the lac operator to inhibit transcription in E. coli. This inhibition can be relieved by adding lactose or isopropyl-β-D-thiogalactopyranoside (IPTG).
   7007..7028    +  protein_bind   CAP binding site: CAP binding activates transcription in the presence of cAMP. E. coli catabolite activator protein
   7043..7073    +  promoter       lac promoter: promoter for the E. coli lac operon
   7081..7097    +  protein_bind   lac operator: The lac repressor binds to the lac operator to inhibit transcription in E. coli. This inhibition can be relieved by adding lactose or isopropyl-β-D-thiogalactopyranoside (IPTG). lac repressor encoded by lacI
>Addgene plasmid #1465 | pPD89_17 | depositor full sequence | sequence record 76 | Author sequence
ATGACCATGATTACGCCAAGCTTGCATGCCTGCAGGTCGACTCTAGAGGATCCCCGGGATTGGCCAAAGG
ACCCAAAGGTATGTTTCGAATGATACTAACATAACATAGAACATTTTCAGGAGGACCCTTGCTTGGAGGG
TACCGAGCTCAGAAAAAATGACTGCTCCAAAGAAGAAGCGTAAGGTACCGGTGGGTGAAGACCAGAAACA
GCACCTCGAACTGAGCCGCGATATTGCCCAGCGTTTCAACGCGCTGTATGGCGAGATCGATCCCGTCGTT
TTACAACGTCGTGACTGGGAAAACCCTGGCGTTACCCAACTTAATCGCCTTGCAGCACATCCCCCTTTCG
CCAGCTGGCGTAATAGCGAAGAGGCCCGCACCGATCGCCCTTCCCAACAGTTGCGAAGGTAAGTTTAAAC
AGATCCATACTAACTAACTTGTTCTGACATAATTTTCAGCTTGAATGGCGAATGGCGCTTTGCCTGGTTT
CCGGCACCAGAAGCGGTGCCGGAAAGCTGGCTGGAGTGCGATCTTCCTGAGGCCGATACTGTCGTCGTCC
CCTCAAACTGGCAGATGCACGGTTACGATGCGCCCATCTACACCAACGTGACCTATCCCATTACGGTCAA
TCCGCCGTTTGTTCCCACGGAGAATCCGACGGGTTGTTACTCGCTCACATTTAATGTTGATGAAAGCTGG
CTACAGGAAGGCCAGACGCGAATTATTTTTGATGGCGTTAACTCGGCGTTTCATCTGTGGTGCAACGGGC
GCTGGGTCGGTTACGGCCAGGTAAGTTTAATTAAGTTGATACTAACTAACAAGATCTGATTAATTTTCAG
GACAGTCGTTTGCCGTCTGAATTTGACCTGAGCGCATTTTTACGCGCCGGAGAAAACCGCCTCGCGGTGA
TGGTGCTGCGCTGGAGTGACGGCAGTTATCTGGAAGATCAGGATATGTGGCGGATGAGCGGCATTTTCCG
TGACGTCTCGTTGCTGCATAAACCGACTACACAAATCAGCGATTTCCATGTTGCCACTCGCTTTAATGAT
GATTTCTCCCGCGCTGTACTGGAGGCTGAAGTCCAGGTAAGTTTAAACAGGATCTTACTAACTAACATGC
TAACACTGAATTTTCAGATGTGCGGCGAGTTGCGTGACTACCTACGGGTAACAGTTTCTTTATGGCAGGG
TGAAACGCAGGTCGCCAGCGGCACCGCGCCTTTCGGCGGTGAAATTATCGATGAGCGTGGTGGTTATGCC
GATCGCGTCACACTACGTCTGAACGTCGAAAACCCGAAACTGTGGAGCGCCGAAATCCCGAATCTCTATC
GTGCGGTGGTTGAACTGCACACCGCCGACGGCACGCTGATTGAAGCAGAAGCCTGCGATGTCGGTTTCCG
CGAGGTGCGGATTGAAAATGGTCTGCTGCTGCTGAACGGCAAGCCGTTGCTGATTCGAGGCGTTAACCGT
CACGAGCATCATCCTCTGCATGGTCAGGTCATGGATGAGCAGACGATGGTGCAGGATGTAAGTTTAAACT
ATTCGTTACTAACTAACTTTAAACATTTAAATTTTCAGATCCTGCTGATGAAGCAGAACAACTTTAACGC
CGTGCGCTGTTCGCATTATCCGAACCATCCGCTGTGGTACACGCTGTGCGACCGCTACGGCCTGTATGTG
GTGGATGAAGCCAATATTGAAACCCACGGCATGGTGCCAATGAATCGTCTGACCGATGATCCGCGCTGGC
TACCGGCGATGAGCGAACGCGTAACGCGAATGGTGCAGCGCGATCGTAATCACCCGAGTGTGATCATCTG
GTCGCTGGGGAATGGTAAGTTTAAACAGTTGAATACTAACTAACGGAGATCTTTGAAATTTTCAGAATCA
GGCCACGGCGCTAATCACGACGCGCTGTATCGCTGGATCAAATCTGTCGATCCTTCCCGCCCGGTGCAGT
ATGAAGGCGGCGGAGCCGACACCACGGCCACCGATATTATTTGCCCGATGTACGCGCGCGTGGATGAAGA
CCAGCCCTTCCCGGCTGTGCCGAAATGGTCCATCAAAAAATGGCTTTCGCTACCTGGAGAGACGCGCCCG
CTGATTCTTTGCGAGGTAAGTTTAAACAGAACTCTACTAACTAACACATTAGATCCTAATTTTCAGTACG
CTCACGCGATGGGCAACAGTCTTGGCGGTTTCGCTAAATACTGGCAGGCGTTTCGTCAGTATCCCCGTTT
ACAGGGCGGCTTCGTCTGGGACTGGGTGGATCAGTCGCTGATTAAATATGATGAAAACGGCAACCCGTGG
TCGGCTTACGGCGGTGATTTTGGCGATACGCCGAACGATCGCCAGTTCTGTATGAACGGTCTGGTCTTTG
CCGACCGCACGCCGCATCCAGCGTAAGTTTAAACAATAACCTACTAACTAACGTAGATAATTTAAATTTT
CAGGCTGACGGAAGCAAAACACCAGCAGCAGTTTTTCCAGTTCCGTTTATCCGGGCAAACCATCGAAGTG
ACCAGCGAATACCTGTTCCGTCATAGCGATAACGAGCTCCTGCACTGGATGGTGGCGCTGGATGGTAAGC
CGCTGGCAAGCGGTGAAGTGCCTCTGGATGTCGCTCCACAAGGTAAACAGTTGATTGAACTGCCTGAACT
ACCGCAGCCGGAGAGCGCCGGGCAACTCTGGCTCACAGTACGCGTAGTGCAACCGAACGCGACCGCATGG
TCAGAAGCCGGGCACATCAGCGCATGGCAGCAGTGGAGGTAAGTTTAAACAAGATCCTACTAACTAACTC
TACATTGATGAATTTTCAGACTGGCGGAAAACCTCAGTGTGACGCTCCCCGCCGCGTCCCACGCCATCCC
GCATCTGACCACCAGCGAAATGGATTTTTGCATCGAGCTGGGTAATAAGCGTTGGCAATTTAACCGCCAG
TCAGGCTTTCTTTCACAGATGTGGATTGGCGATAAAAAACAACTGCTGACGCCGCTGCGCGATCAGTTCA
CCCGTGCACCGCTGGATAACGACATTGGCGTAAGTGAAGCGACCCGCATTGACCCTAACGCCTGGGTCGG
TAAGTTTAAACAAAGTTGTACTAACTAACGAAGATCTTGATAATTTTCAGAACGCTGGAAGGCGGCGGGC
CATTACCAGGCCGAAGCAGCGTTGTTGCAGTGCACGGCAGATACACTTGCTGATGCGGTGCTGATTACGA
CCGCTCACGCGTGGCAGCATCAGGGGAAAACCTTATTTATCAGCCGGAAAACCTACCGGATTGATGGTAG
TGGTCAAATGGCGATTACCGTTGATGTTGAAGTGGCGAGCGATACACCGCATCCGGCGCGGATTGGCCTG
AACTGCCAGCTGGCGCAGGTAGCAGAGCGGGTAAACTGGCTCGGATTAGGGCCGCAAGAAAACTATCCCG
ACCGCCTTACTGCCGCCTGTTTTGACCGCTGGGATCTGCCATTGTCAGACATGTAGTAAGTTTAAACTTG
ATAGTACTAACTAACATGTTTCATTTAAATTTTCAGTACCCCGTACGTCTTCCCGAGCGAAAACGGTCTG
CGCTGCGGGACGCGCGAATTGAATTATGGCCCACACCAGTGGCGCGGCGACTTCCAGTTCAACATCAGCC
GCTACAGTCAACAGCAACTGATGGAAACCAGCCATCGCCATCTGCTGCACGCGGAAGAAGGCACATGGCT
GAATATCGACGGTTTCCATATGGGGATTGGTGGCGACGACTCCTGGAGCCCGTCAGTATCGGCGGAATTC
CAACTGAGCGCCGGTCGCTACCATTACCAACTTGTCTGGTGTCAAAAATAATAGGGGCCGCTGTCATCAG
AGTAAGTTTAAACTGAGTTCTACTAACTAACGAGTAATATTTAAATTTTCAGCATCTCGCGCCCGTGCCT
CTGACTTCTAAGTCCAATTACTCTTCAACATCCCTACATGCTCTTTCTCCCTGTGCTCCCACCCCCTATT
TTTGTTATTATCAAAAAACTTCTCTTAATTTCTTTGTTTTTTAGCTTCTTTTAAGTCACCTCTAACAATG
AAATTGTGTAGATTCAAAAATAGAATTAATTCGTAATAAAAAGTCGAAAAAAATTGTGCTCCCTCCCCCC
ATTAATAATAATTCTATCCCAAAATCTACACAATGTTCTGTGTACACTTCTTATGTTTTTTACTTCTGAT
AAATTTTTTTGAAACATCATAGAAAAAACCGCACACAAAATACCTTATCATATGTTACGTTTCAGTTTAT
GACCGCAATTTTTATTTCTTCGCACGTCTGGGCCTCTCATGACGTCAAATCATGCTCATCGTGAAAAAGT
TTTGGAGTATTTTTGGAATTTTTCAATCAAGTGAAAGTTTATGAAATTAATTTTCCTGCTTTTGCTTTTT
GGGGTTTCCCCTATTGTTTGTCAAGATTTCGAGGACGGCGTTTTTCTTGCTAAAATCACAAGTATTGATG
AGCACGATGCAAGAAAGATCGGAAGAAGGTTTGGGTTTGAGGCTCAGTGGAAGGTGAGTAGAAGTTGATA
ATTTGAAAGTGGAGTAGTGTCTATGGGGTTTTTGCCTTAAATGACAGAATACATTCCCAATATACCAAAC
ATAACTGTTTCCTACTAGTCGGCCGTACGGGCCCTTTCGTCTCGCGCGTTTCGGTGATGACGGTGAAAAC
CTCTGACACATGCAGCTCCCGGAGACGGTCACAGCTTGTCTGTAAGCGGATGCCGGGAGCAGACAAGCCC
GTCAGGGCGCGTCAGCGGGTGTTGGCGGGTGTCGGGGCTGGCTTAACTATGCGGCATCAGAGCAGATTGT
ACTGAGAGTGCACCATATGCGGTGTGAAATACCGCACAGATGCGTAAGGAGAAAATACCGCATCAGGCGG
CCTTAAGGGCCTCGTGATACGCCTATTTTTATAGGTTAATGTCATGATAATAATGGTTTCTTAGACGTCA
GGTGGCACTTTTCGGGGAAATGTGCGCGGAACCCCTATTTGTTTATTTTTCTAAATACATTCAAATATGT
ATCCGCTCATGAGACAATAACCCTGATAAATGCTTCAATAATATTGAAAAAGGAAGAGTATGAGTATTCA
ACATTTCCGTGTCGCCCTTATTCCCTTTTTTGCGGCATTTTGCCTTCCTGTTTTTGCTCACCCAGAAACG
CTGGTGAAAGTAAAAGATGCTGAAGATCAGTTGGGTGCACGAGTGGGTTACATCGAACTGGATCTCAACA
GCGGTAAGATCCTTGAGAGTTTTCGCCCCGAAGAACGTTTTCCAATGATGAGCACTTTTAAAGTTCTGCT
ATGTGGCGCGGTATTATCCCGTATTGACGCCGGGCAAGAGCAACTCGGTCGCCGCATACACTATTCTCAG
AATGACTTGGTTGAGTACTCACCAGTCACAGAAAAGCATCTTACGGATGGCATGACAGTAAGAGAATTAT
GCAGTGCTGCCATAACCATGAGTGATAACACTGCGGCCAACTTACTTCTGACAACGATCGGAGGACCGAA
GGAGCTAACCGCTTTTTTGCACAACATGGGGGATCATGTAACTCGCCTTGATCGTTGGGAACCGGAGCTG
AATGAAGCCATACCAAACGACGAGCGTGACACCACGATGCCTGTAGCAATGGCAACAACGTTGCGCAAAC
TATTAACTGGCGAACTACTTACTCTAGCTTCCCGGCAACAATTAATAGACTGGATGGAGGCGGATAAAGT
TGCAGGACCACTTCTGCGCTCGGCCCTTCCGGCTGGCTGGTTTATTGCTGATAAATCTGGAGCCGGTGAG
CGTGGGTCTCGCGGTATCATTGCAGCACTGGGGCCAGATGGTAAGCCCTCCCGTATCGTAGTTATCTACA
CGACGGGGAGTCAGGCAACTATGGATGAACGAAATAGACAGATCGCTGAGATAGGTGCCTCACTGATTAA
GCATTGGTAACTGTCAGACCAAGTTTACTCATATATACTTTAGATTGATTTAAAACTTCATTTTTAATTT
AAAAGGATCTAGGTGAAGATCCTTTTTGATAATCTCATGACCAAAATCCCTTAACGTGAGTTTTCGTTCC
ACTGAGCGTCAGACCCCGTAGAAAAGATCAAAGGATCTTCTTGAGATCCTTTTTTTCTGCGCGTAATCTG
CTGCTTGCAAACAAAAAAACCACCGCTACCAGCGGTGGTTTGTTTGCCGGATCAAGAGCTACCAACTCTT
TTTCCGAAGGTAACTGGCTTCAGCAGAGCGCAGATACCAAATACTGTCCTTCTAGTGTAGCCGTAGTTAG
GCCACCACTTCAAGAACTCTGTAGCACCGCCTACATACCTCGCTCTGCTAATCCTGTTACCAGTGGCTGC
TGCCAGTGGCGATAAGTCGTGTCTTACCGGGTTGGACTCAAGACGATAGTTACCGGATAAGGCGCAGCGG
TCGGGCTGAACGGGGGGTTCGTGCACACAGCCCAGCTTGGAGCGAACGACCTACACCGAACTGAGATACC
TACAGCGTGAGCATTGAGAAAGCGCCACGCTTCCCGAAGGGAGAAAGGCGGACAGGTATCCGGTAAGCGG
CAGGGTCGGAACAGGAGAGCGCACGAGGGAGCTTCCAGGGGGAAACGCCTGGTATCTTTATAGTCCTGTC
GGGTTTCGCCACCTCTGACTTGAGCGTCGATTTTTGTGATGCTCGTCAGGGGGGCGGAGCCTATGGAAAA
ACGCCAGCAACGCGGCCTTTTTACGGTTCCTGGCCTTTTGCTGGCCTTTTGCTCACATGTTCTTTCCTGC
GTTATCCCCTGATTCTGTGGATAACCGTATTACCGCCTTTGAGTGAGCTGATACCGCTCGCCGCAGCCGA
ACGACCGAGCGCAGCGAGTCAGTGAGCGAGGAAGCGGAAGAGCGCCCAATACGCAAACCGCCTCTCCCCG
CGCGTTGGCCGATTCATTAATGCAGCTGGCACGACAGGTTTCCCGACTGGAAAGCGGGCAGTGAGCGCAA
CGCAATTAATGTGAGTTAGCTCACTCATTAGGCACCCCAGGCTTTACACTTTATGCTTCCGGCTCGTATG
TTGTGTGGAATTGTGAGCGGATAACAATTTCACACAGGAAACAGCT
