>Addgene plasmid #1465 | pPD89_17 | addgene partial sequence | sequence record 16605 | 1465_m13reverse
ANNGNGNCTGCNGGTCGACTCTAGAGGATCCCCGNGGATTGGCCAAAGGACCCAAAGGTATGTTTCGAAT
GATACTAACATAACATAGAACATTTTCAGGAGGACCCTTGCTTGGAGGGTACCGAGCTCAGAAAAAATGA
CTGCTCCAAAGAAGAAGCGTAAGGTACCGGTGGGTGAAGACCAGAAACAGCACCTCGAACTGAGCCGCGA
TATTGCCCAGCGTTTCAACGCGCTGTATGGCGAGATCGATCCCGTCGTTTTACAACGTCGTGACTGGGAA
AACCCTGGCGTTACCCAACTTAATCGCCTTGCAGCACATCCCCCTTTCGCCAGCTGGCGTAATAGCGAAG
AGGCCCGCACCGATCGCCCTTCCCAACAGTTGCGAAGGTAAGTTTAAACAGATCCATACTAACTAACTTG
TTCTGACATAATTTTCAGCTTGAATGGCGAATGGCGCTTTGCCTGGTTTCCGGCACCAGAAGCGGTGCCG
GAAAGCTGGCTGGAGTGCGATCTTCCTGAGGCCGATACTGTCGTCGTCCCCTCAAACTGGCAGATGCACG
GTTACGATGCGCCCATCTACACCAACGTGACCTATCCCATTACGGTCAATCCGCCGTTTGTTCCCACGGA
GAATCCGACGGGTTGTTACTCGCTCACATTTAATGTTGATGAAAGCTGGCTACAGGAAGGCCAGACGCGA
ATTATTTTTGATGGCGTTAACTCGGCGTTTCATCTGTGGTGCAACGGGCGCTGGGTCGGTTACGGCCAGG
TAAGTTTAATTAAGTTGATACTAACTAACAAGATCTGATTAATTTTCAGGACAGTCGTTTGCCGTCTGAA
TTTGACCTGAGCGCATTTTTACGCGCCGGAGAAAACCGCCTCGCGGTGATGGTGCTGCGCTGGAGTGACG
GCAGTTATCTGGAAGATCAGGATATGTGGCGGATGAGCGGCATTTTCCGTGACGTCTCGTTGCTGCATAA
ACCGACTACACAAATCAGCGATTTCATGNTGCCNCTCGCTTTATGATGATTTCTCCCGCGCTGTACTGGA
GGCTGAAGTCCAGGTAAGTTTAAACAGGATCTNACTAACTAACATGCTAACACTGAATTTTCNANGGGGG
GGAGNTGCGNGACTACNTACGGGTANAGTTTCTTNTGGGAGGGGGAAANCAGGTCCCNGNGGNACNGNCC
TTTTNGGGGGNAAATANCNAANANGGGGGGGTTNNCCCATCCCCCCCNCTACCTNGNANGNCNAAANCCN
AANTGGGNGGCNNAANCCCAATTTTTNNGGGGGGGTNAATNCCCCCCCCNCCCCNTNTNAAAAAAACCCG
TTTTTTTCCNGGGGNANNAANTTTTTTTTAAAANCTTTTNNNGGTNNCCCCAATTCTTGGGGGGGAA
